Addgene plasmid #48396: pFUSB4_ACTA
Depositing lab: Stephen Ekker. Depositing organization: Mayo Foundation for Medical Education and Research. Publication: High Efficiency In Vivo Genome Engineering with a Simplified 15-RVD GoldyTALEN Design. Ma AC, Lee HB, Clark KJ, Ekker SC. PLoS One. 2013 May 29;8(5):e65259. doi: 10.1371/journal.pone.0065259. Print 2013. PubMed 23734242.
Backbone
  Vector backbone: pFUS_B4
  Vector type: Mammalian Expression, TALEN
Growth in bacteria
  Bacterial resistance: Spectinomycin, 50 μg/mL
  Growth temperature: 37°C
  Growth strain: Top10
  Copy number: Unknown
Gene/Insert
  Gene/Insert name: RVD sequence: NI HD NG NI
  Species: Synthetic
  Cloning method: Unknown
  Sequencing primers: 5′ ttgatgcctggcagttccct; 3′ cgaaccgaacaggcttatgt
Terms and licenses: Academic/Nonprofit Terms; Industry Terms: Not Available to Industry
Depositor comments: Plasmid was created using Golden Gate cloning.
How to cite: pFUSB4_ACTA was a gift from Stephen Ekker (Addgene plasmid # 48396 ; http://n2t.net/addgene:48396 ; RRID:Addgene_48396)
