[The description below was written by a language model from this plasmid's Addgene catalogue record and pLannotate feature annotations shown in this document.]
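Description:
pFUSB4_ACTA is a small (about 2.9 kb) Golden Gate intermediate array plasmid for TALEN assembly, built in the pFUS_B4 backbone. It carries a synthetic, pre-assembled block of four TAL effector repeats whose repeat-variable diresidues are NI, HD, NG and NI. Under the standard TALE code these recognise A, C, T and A, which is the target tetranucleotide given in the plasmid name. The depositor notes that it was made by Golden Gate cloning. The associated work describes a simplified 15-RVD GoldyTALEN design for in vivo genome engineering, so a ready-made four-repeat module of this kind would serve as a reusable building block. It would be combined with other repeat arrays and a final repeat in a later Golden Gate step to make a full-length TALEN in a destination vector.

Although catalogued under mammalian expression and TALEN, the annotated features show only bacterial maintenance elements and no eukaryotic promoter or nuclease domain, which fits a cloning intermediate rather than an expression construct. Propagation in E. coli relies on a high-copy ColE1/pUC-type origin, and selection is by spectinomycin through the aadA (SmR) aminoglycoside adenylyltransferase gene. That gene lies downstream of a fragment of the class 1 integron Pc promoter and a short remnant of a gentamicin resistance gene. Other annotations are rrnB T1 and T2 terminators and small fragments of lacI and lacZα. The lacZα remnant is probably left over from a blue/white screening cassette displaced by the repeats, though the record does not say this. The automated annotation does not label the TAL repeat array itself, which presumably lies in the unannotated region of the sequence.
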