Features (pLannotate 1.2.2; 8 found; start..end, strand, type, name):
      3..39      -  CDS            lacZα (fragment): LacZα fragment of β-galactosidase; lacZ fragment
    596..619     +  promoter       Pc promoter (fragment): intI1 (promoter lies within the coding sequence); class 1 integron promoter
    795..851     +  CDS            GmR (fragment): gentamycin acetyltransferase; aacC1; confers resistance to gentamycin
    858..1649    +  CDS            SmR: aminoglycoside adenylyltransferase (Murphy, 1985); aadA; confers resistance to spectinomycin and streptomycin
   1742..2330    +  rep_origin     ori: high-copy-number ColE1/pMB1/pBR322/pUC origin of replication
   2513..2605    +  CDS            lacI (fragment): lac repressor; lacI; The lac repressor binds to the lac operator to inhibit transcription in E. coli. This inhibition can be relieved by adding lactose or isopropyl-β-D-thiogalactopyranoside (IPTG).
   2660..2687    -  terminator     rrnB T2 terminator: transcription terminator T2 from the E. coli rrnB gene
   2819..2862    +  terminator     rrnB T1 terminator: Escherichia coli rrnB; transcription terminator T1 from the E. coli rrnB gene
>Addgene plasmid #48396 | pFUSB4_ACTA | depositor full sequence | sequence record 70096 | Full Sequence
ATGTTTTCCCAGTCACGACGTTGTAAAACGACGGCCAGTCTTAAGCGTCTCATGGCCTGACCCCGGACCA
AGTGGTGGCCTATCGCCAGCAACATTGGCGGCAAGCAAGCGCTCGAAACGGTGCAGCGGCTGTTGCCGGT
GCTGTGCCAGGACCATGGCCTGACTCCGGACCAAGTGGTGGCTATCGCCAGCCACGATGGCGGCAAGCAA
GCGCTCGAAACGGTGCAGCGGCTGTTGCCGGTGCTGTGCCAGGACCATGGCCTGACCCCGGACCAAGTGG
TGGCTATCGCCAGCAACGGTGGCGGCAAGCAAGCGCTCGAAACGGTGCAGCGGCTGTTGCCGGTGCTGTG
CCAGGACCATGGCCTGACCCCGGACCAAGTGGTGGCTATCGCCAGCAACATTGGCGGCAAGCAAGCGCTC
GAAACGGTGCAGCGGCTGTTGCCGGTGCTGTGCCAGGACCATGGCCTGACCCCGGACCAAGTGGTGGCTA
TCGAGACGTCTAGACCAGCCAGGACAGAAATGCCTCGACTTCGCTGCTACCCAAGGTTGCCGGGTGACGC
ACACCGTGGAAACGGATGAAGGCACGAACCCAGTGGACATAAGCCTGTTCGGTTCGTAAGCTGTAATGCA
AGTAGCGTATGCGCTCACGCAACTGGTCCAGAACCTTGACCGAACGCAGCGGTGGTAACGGCGCAGTGGC
GGTTTTCATGGCTTGTTATGACTGTTTTTTTGGGGTACAGTCTATGCCTCGGGCATCCAAGCAGCAAGCG
CGTTACGCCGTGGGTCGATGTTTGATGTTATGGAGCAGCAACGATGTTACGCAGCAGGGCAGTCGCCCTA
AAACAAAGTTAAACATTATGAGGGAAGCGGTGATCGCCGAAGTATCGACTCAACTATCAGAGGTAGTTGG
CGTCATCGAGCGCCATCTCGAACCGACGTTGCTGGCCGTACATTTGTACGGCTCCGCAGTGGATGGCGGC
CTGAAGCCACACAGTGATATTGATTTGCTGGTTACGGTGACCGTAAGGCTTGATGAAACAACGCGGCGAG
CTTTGATCAACGACCTTTTGGAAACTTCGGCTTCCCCTGGAGAGAGCGAGATTCTCCGCGCTGTAGAAGT
CACCATTGTTGTGCACGACGACATCATTCCGTGGCGTTATCCAGCTAAGCGCGAACTGCAATTTGGAGAA
TGGCAGCGCAATGACATTCTTGCAGGTATCTTCGAGCCAGCCACGATCGACATTGATCTGGCTATCTTGC
TGACAAAAGCAAGAGAACATAGCGTTGCCTTGGTAGGTCCAGCGGCGGAGGAACTCTTTGATCCGGTTCC
TGAACAGGATCTATTTGAGGCGCTAAATGAAACCTTAACGCTATGGAACTCGCCGCCCGACTGGGCTGGC
GATGAGCGAAATGTAGTGCTTACGTTGTCCCGCATTTGGTACAGCGCAGTAACCGGCAAAATCGCGCCGA
AGGATGTCGCTGCCGACTGGGCAATGGAGCGCCTGCCGGCCCAGTATCAGCCCGTCATACTTGAAGCTAG
ACAGGCTTATCTTGGACAAGAAGAAGATCGCTTGGCCTCGCGCGCAGATCAGTTGGAAGAATTTGTCCAC
TACGTGAAAGGCGAGATCACCAAGGTAGTCGGCAAATAACCCTCGAGCCACCCATGACCAAAATCCCTTA
ACGTGAGTTACGCGTCGTTCCACTGAGCGTCAGACCCCGTAGAAAAGATCAAAGGATCTTCTTGAGATCC
TTTTTTTCTGCGCGTAATCTGCTGCTTGCAAACAAAAAAACCACCGCTACCAGCGGTGGTTTGTTTGCCG
GATCAAGAGCTACCAACTCTTTTTCCGAAGGTAACTGGCTTCAGCAGAGCGCAGATACCAAATACTGTCC
TTCTAGTGTAGCCGTAGTTAGGCCACCACTTCAAGAACTCTGTAGCACCGCCTACATACCTCGCTCTGCT
AATCCTGTTACCAGTGGCTGCTGCCAGTGGCGATAAGTCGTGTCTTACCGGGTTGGACTCAAGACGATAG
TTACCGGATAAGGCGCAGCGGTCGGGCTGAACGGGGGGTTCGTGCACACAGCCCAGCTTGGAGCGAACGA
CCTACACCGAACTGAGATACCTACAGCGTGAGCATTGAGAAAGCGCCACGCTTCCCGAAGGGAGAAAGGC
GGACAGGTATCCGGTAAGCGGCAGGGTCGGAACAGGAGAGCGCACGAGGGAGCTTCCAGGGGGAAACGCC
TGGTATCTTTATAGTCCTGTCGGGTTTCGCCACCTCTGACTTGAGCGTCGATTTTTGTGATGCTCGTCAG
GGGGGCGGAGCCTATGGAAAAACGCCAGCAACGCGGCCTTTTTACGGTTCCTGGCCTTTTGCTGGCCTTT
TGCTCACATGTTCTTTCCTGCGTTATCCCCTGATTCTGTGGATAACCGTATTACCGCCTTTGAGTGAGCT
GATACCGCTCGCCGCAGCCGAACGACCGAGCGCAGCGAGTCAGTGAGCGAGGAAGCGGAAGAGCGCCCAA
TACGCAAACCGCCTCTCCCCGCGCGTTGGCCGATTCATTAATGCAGCTGGCACGACAGGTTTCCCGACTG
GAAAGCGGGCAGTGAGCGCAACGCAATTAATACGCGTACCGCTAGCCAGGAAGAGTTTGTAGAAACGCAA
AAAGGCCATCCGTCAGGATGGCCTTCTGCTTAGTTTGATGCCTGGCAGTTTATGGCGGGCGTCCTGCCCG
CCACCCTCCGGGCCGTTGCTTCACAACGTTCAAATCCGCTCCCGGCGGATTTGTCCTACTCAGGAGAGCG
TTCACCGACAAACAACAGATAAAACGAAAGGCCCAGTCTTCCGACTGAGCCTTTCGTTTTATTTGATGCC
TGGCAGTTCCCTACTCTCGCGTTAACGCTAGCATGG
