>Addgene plasmid #48396 | pFUSB4_ACTA | addgene partial sequence | sequence record 70779 | pCR8_F1 5'-ttgatgcctggcagttccct-3'
TCACGACGTTGTAAAACGACGGCCAGTCTTAAGCGTCTCATGGCCTGACCCCGGACCAAGTGGTGGCTAT
CGCCAGCAACATTGGCGGCAAGCAAGCGCTCGAAACGGTGCAGCGGCTGTTGCCGGTGCTGTGCCAGGAC
CATGGCCTGACTCCGGACCAAGTGGTGGCTATCGCCAGCCACGATGGCGGCAAGCAAGCGCTCGAAACGG
TGCAGCGGCTGTTGCCGGTGCTGTGCCAGGACCATGGCCTGACCCCGGACCAAGTGGTGGCTATCGCCAG
CAACGGTGGCGGCAAGCAAGCGCTCGAAACGGTGCAGCGGCTGTTGCCGGTGCTGTGCCAGGACCATGGC
CTGACCCCGGACCAAGTGGTGGCTATCGCCAGCAACATTGGCGGCAAGCAAGCGCTCGAAACGGTGCAGC
GGCTGTTGCCGGTGCTGTGCCAGGACCATGGCCTGACCCCGGACCAAGTGGTGGCTATCGAGACGTCTAG
ACCAGCCAGGACAGAAATGCCTCGACTTCGCTGCTACCCAAGGTTGCCGGGTGACGCACACCGTGGAAAC
GGATGAAGGCACGAACCCAGTGGACATAAGCCTGTTCGGTTCGTAAGCTGTAATGCAAGTAGCGTATGCG
CTCACGCAACTGGTCCAGAACCTTGACCGAACGCAGCGGTGGTAACGGCGCAGTGGCGGTTTTCATGGCT
TGTTATGACTGTTTTTTTGGGGTACAGTCTATGCCTCGGGCATCCAAGCAGCAAGCGCGTTACGCCGTGG
GTCGATGTTTGATGTTATGGAGCAGCAACGATGTTACGCAGCA
